>Addgene plasmid #108211 | pS3C | addgene full sequence | sequence record 209050 | Addgene NGS Result
TAATACGACTCACTATAGGGGAATTGTGAGCGGATAACAATTCCCCTCTAGAAATAATTTTGTTTAACTT
TAAGAAGGAGATATACCATGGGCAGCAGCCATCATCATCATCATCACAGCAGCGGCCTGGTGCCGCGCGG
CAGCCATATGATCTACCTGAAATCTTTCGAACGTAACATCCGCCTGATCAATATGAAAGTGGTTTACGAT
GATGTTCGTGTGCTGAAAGATATTATCCAGGCGCTGGCCCGCCTGGTTGATGAAGCCGTGCTGAAATTCA
AACAGGATAGCGTTGAACTGGTGGCACTGGATCGTGCGCATATTAGCCTGATCTCTGTTAACCTGCCGCG
CGAAATGTTCAAAGAATACGATGTGAACGATGAATTTAAATTCGGTTTCAACACCCAGTACCTGATGAAA
ATCCTGAAAGTTGCAAAACGTAAAGAAGCCATTGAAATCGCAAGTGAAAGCCCGGATAGTGTGATTATCA
ACATTATCGGCAGCACCAATCGTGAATTTAACGTTCGCAATCTGGAAGTGTCTGAACAGGAAATTCCGGA
AATCAACCTGCAGTTCGATATTAGTGCGACGATCAGCTCTGATGGTTTTAAAAGTGCCATCAGCGAAGTT
TCTACCGTGACGGATAATGTGGTTGTGGAAGGTCACGAAGATCGCATTCTGATCAAAGCAGAAGGCGAAA
GCGAAGTTGAAGTGGAATTTTCTAAAGATACCGGCGGTCTGCAGGATCTGGAATTTAGTAAAGAAAGCAA
AAATTCTTACAGTGCGGAATACCTGGATGATGTTCTGTCTCTGACGAAACTGAGTGATTACGTGAAAATC
AGCTTCGGCAACCAGAAACCGCTGCAGCTGTTTTTCAATATGGAAGGCGGTGGCAAAGTTACGTACCTGC
TGGCGCCGAAAGTGGGAGGTAGCATGACTACCGAAACCATCCAGTCTAACGCGAACCTGGCTCCGCTGCC
GCCGCATGTGCCGGAACACCTGGTGTTCGACTTCGATATGTACAACCCGTCTAACCTGTCTGCGGGCGTT
CAGGAAGCGTGGGCGGTGCTGCAGGAATCCAACGTTCCGGATCTGGTGTGGACCCGCTGCAACGGCGGTC
ACTGGATCGCGACCCGTGGCCAGCTGATTCGTGAAGCATACGAAGATTACCGTCATTTCTCCTCTGAATG
CCCGTTCATCCCGCGTGAGGCTGGTGAGGCGTACGATTTCATTCCGACTAGCATGGACCCGCCGGAGCAG
CGCCAGTTTCGTGCGCTGGCGAACCAGGTTGTTGGTATGCCGGTTGTGGATAAACTGGAGAACCGTATCC
AGGAGCTGGCGTGCTCTCTGATTGAGTCTCTGCGTCCGCAGGGTCAGTGCAACTTCACCGAAGACTACGC
GGAACCGTTTCCGATCCGTATTTTCATGCTGCTGGCGGGTCTGCCGGAGGAAGACATTCCGCACCTGAAG
TATCTGACCGACCAGATGACTCGCCCGGATGGCTCTATGACCTTCGCGGAGGCGAAAGAAGCGCTGTACG
ACTACCTGATCCCGATCATCGAACAGCGCCGTCAGAAGCCGGGTACCGACGCGATCTCTATCGTTGCGAA
CGGTCAGGTTAACGGTCGTCCGATTACCTCCGATGAAGCGAAACGTATGTGCGGTCTGCTGCTGGTGGGT
GGTCTGGACACTGTTGTTAACTTCCTGTCTTTCTCTATGGAATTTCTGGCTAAAAGCCCGGAACATCGTC
AGGAACTGATCGAGCGTCCGGAGCGCATTCCGGCTGCGTGCGAAGAACTGCTGCGTCGCTTCTCTCTGGT
TGCAGACGGTCGCATCCTGACCTCTGACTACGAGTTCCACGGTGTGCAGCTGAAAAAAGGTGATCAGATC
CTGCTGCCGCAGATGCTGAGCGGCCTGGACGAACGTGAAAACGCGTGTCCGATGCACGTTGACTTTTCTC
GCCAGAAGGTTTCTCACACTACTTTCGGTCACGGCTCTCACCTGTGCCTGGGCCAGCACCTGGCGCGTCG
CGAGATCATTGTTACCCTGAAAGAATGGCTGACTCGTATCCCGGATTTCAGCATTGCACCGGGTGCGCAG
ATCCAGCACAAATCTGGTATCGTTAGCGGCGTGCAGGCTCTGCCGCTGGTTTGGGACCCGGCAACCACTA
AAGCGGTTTGAGGATCCGAATTCGAGCTCCGTCGACAAGCTTGCGGCCGCACTCGAGCACCACCACCACC
ACCACTGAGATCCGGCTGCTAACAAAGCCCGAAAGGAAGCTGAGTTGGCTGCTGCCACCGCTGAGCAATA
ACTAGCATAACCCCTTGGGGCCTCTAAACGGGTCTTGAGGGGTTTTTTGCTGAAAGGAGGAACTATATCC
GGATTGGCGAATGGG
[124 nt withheld, positions 2396-2519]
C
[91 nt withheld, positions 2521-2611]
A
[49 nt withheld, positions 2613-2661]
CCTTTGACGTTGGAGTCCACGTTCTTT
[37 nt withheld, positions 2689-2725]
ACCCTATCTCGGTCTATTCTTTTGATTTATAAGGGATTTTGCCGATTTCGGCCTATTGGTTAAAAAATGA
GCTGATTTAACAAAAATTTAACGCGAATTTTAACAAAATATTAACGCTTACAATTTAGGTGGCACTTTTC
GGGGAAATGTGCGCGGAACCCCTATTTGTTTATTTTTCTAAATACATTCAAATATGTATCCGCTCATGAA
TTAATTCTTAGAAAAACTCATCGAGCATCAAATGAAACTGCAATTTATTCATATCAGGATTATCAATACC
ATATTTTTGAAAAAGCCGTTTCTGTAATGAAGGAGAAAACTCACCGAGGCAGTTCCATAGGATGGCAAGA
TCCTGGTATCGGTCTGCGATTCCGACTCGTCCAACATCAATACAACCTATTAATTTCCCCTCGTCAAAAA
TAAGGTTATCAAGTGAGAAATCACCATGAGTGACGACTGAATCCGGTGAGAATGGCAAAAGTTTATGCAT
TTCTTTCCAGACTTGTTCAACAGGCCAGCCATTACGCTCGTCATCAAAATCACTCGCATCAACCAAACCG
TTATTCATTCGTGATTGCGCCTGAGCGAGACGAAATACGCGATCGCTGTTAAAAGGACAATTACAAACAG
GAATCGAATGCAACCGGCGCAGGAACACTGCCAGCGCATCAACAATATTTTCACCTGAATCAGGATATTC
TTCTAATACCTGGAATGCTGTTTTCCCGGGGATCGCAGTGGTGAGTAACCATGCATCATCAGGAGTACGG
ATAAAATGCTTGATGGTCGGAAGAGGCATAAATTCCGTCAGCCAGTTTAGTCTGACCATCTCATCTGTAA
CATCATTGGCAACGCTACCTTTGCCATGTTTCAGAAACAACTCTGGCGCATCGGGCTTCCCATACAATCG
ATAGATTGTCGCACCTGATTGCCCGACATTATCGCGAGCCCATTTATACCCATATAAATCAGCATCCATG
TTGGAATTTAATCGCGGCCTAGAGCAAGACGTTTCCCGTTGAATATGGCTCATAACACCCCTTGTATTAC
TGTTTATGTAAGCAGACAGTTTTATTGTTCATGACCAAAATCCCTTAACGTGAGTTTTCGTTCCACTGAG
CGTCAGACCCCGTAGAAAAGATCAAAGGATCTTCTTGAGATCCTTTTTTTCTGCGCGTAATCTGCTGCTT
GCAAACAAAAAAACCACCGCTACCAGCGGTGGTTTGTTTGCCGGATCAAGAGCTACCAACTCTTTTTCCG
AAGGTAACTGGCTTCAGCAGAGCGCAGATACCAAATACTGTCCTTCTAGTGTAGCCGTAGTTAGGCCACC
ACTTCAAGAACTCTGTAGCACCGCCTACATACCTCGCTCTGCTAATCCTGTTACCAGTGGCTGCTGCCAG
TGGCGATAAGTCGTGTCTTACCGGGTTGGACTCAAGACGATAGTTACCGGATAAGGCGCAGCGGTCGGGC
TGAACGGGGGGTTCGTGCACACAGCCCAGCTTGGAGCGAACGACCTACACCGAACTGAGATACCTACAGC
GTGAGCTATGAGAAAGCGCCACGCTTCCCGAAGGGAGAAAGGCGGACAGGTATCCGGTAAGCGGCAGGGT
CGGAACAGGAGAGCGCACGAGGGAGCTTCCAGGGGGAAACGCCTGGTATCTTTATAGTCCTGTCGGGTTT
CGCCACCTCTGACTTGAGCGTCGATTTTTGTGATGCTCGTCAGGGGGGCGGAGCCTATGGAAAAACGCCA
GCAACGCGGCCTTTTTACGGTTCCTGGCCTTTTGCTGGCCTTTTGCTCACATGTTCTTTCCTGCGTTATC
CCCTGATTCTGTGGATAACCGTATTACCGCCTTTGAGTGAGCTGATACCGCTCGCCGCAGCCGAACGACC
GAGCGCAGCGAGTCAGTGAGCGAGGAAGCGGAAGAGCGCCTGATGCGGTATTTTCTCCTTACGCATCTGT
GCGGTATTTCACACCGCAATGGTGCACTCTCAGTACAATCTGCTCTGATGCCGCATAGTTAAGCCAGTAT
ACACTCCGCTATCGCTACGTGACTGGGTCATGGCTGCGCCCCGACACCCGCCAACACCCGCTGACGCGCC
CTGACGGGCTTGTCTGCTCCCGGCATCCGCTTACAGACAAGCTGTGACCGTCTCCGGGAGCTGCATGTGT
CAGAGGTTTTCACCGTCATCACCGAAACGCGCGAGGCAGCTGCGGTAAAGCTCATCAGCGTGGTCGTGAA
GCGATTCACAGATGTCTGCCTGTTCATCCGCGTCCAGCTCGTTGAGTTTCTCCAGAAGCGTTAATGTCTG
GCTTCTGATAAAGCGGGCCATGTTAAGGGCGGTTTTTTCCTGTTTGGTCACTGATGCCTCCGTGTAAGGG
GGATTTCTGTTCATGGGGGTAATGATACCGATGAAACGAGAGAGGATGCTCACGATACGGGTTACTGATG
ATGAACATGCCCGGTTACTGGAACGTTGTGAGGGTAAACAACTGGCGGTATGGATGCGGCGGGACCAGAG
AAAAATCACTCAGGGTCAATGCCAGCGCTTCGTTAATACAGATGTAGGTGTTCCACAGGGTAGCCAGCAG
CATCCTGCGATGCAGATCCGGAACATAATGGTGCAGGGCGCTGACTTCCGCGTTTCCAGACTTTACGAAA
CACGGAAACCGAAGACCATTCATGTTGTTGCTCAGGTCGCAGACGTTTTGCAGCAGCAGTCGCTTCACGT
TCGCTCGCGTATCGGTGATTCATTCTGCTAACCAGTAAGGCAACCCCGCCAGCCTAGCCGGGTCCTCAAC
GACAGGAGCACGATCATGCGCACCCGTGGGGCCGCCATGCCGGCGATAATGGCCTGCTTCTCGCCGAAAC
GTTTGGTGGCGGGACCAGTGACGAAGGCTTGAGCGAGGGCGTGCAAGATTCCGAATACCGCAAGCGACAG
GCCGATCATCGTCGCGCTCCAGCGAAAGCGGTCCTCGCCGAAAATGACCCAGAGCGCTGCCGGCACCTGT
CCTACGAGTTGCATGATAAAGAAGACAGTCATAAGTGCGGCGACGATAGTCATGCCCCGCGCCCACCGGA
AGGAGCTGACTGGGTTGAAGGCTCTCAAGGGCATCGGTCGAGATCCCGGTGCCTAATGAGTGAGCTAACT
TACATTAATTGCGTTGCGCTCACTGCCCGCTTTCCAGTCGGGAAACCTGTCGTGCCAGCTGCATTAATGA
ATCGGCCAACGCGCGGGGAGAGGCGGTTTGCGTATTGGGCGCCAGGGTGGTTTTTCTTTTCACCAGTGAG
ACGGGCAACAGCTGATTGCCCTTCACCGCCTGGCCCTGAGAGAGTTGCAGCAAGCGGTCCACGCTGGTTT
GCCCCAGCAGGCGAAAATCCTGTTTGATGGTGGTTAACGGCGGGATATAACATGAGCTGTCTTCGGTATC
GTCGTATCCCACTACCGAGATATCCGCACCAACGCGCAGCCCGGACTCGGTAATGGCGCGCATTGCGCCC
AGCGCCATCTGATCGTTGGCAACCAGCATCGCAGTGGGAACGATGCCCTCATTCAGCATTTGCATGGTTT
GTTGAAAACCGGACATGGCACTCCAGTCGCCTTCCCGTTCCGCTATCGGCTGAATTTGATTGCGAGTGAG
ATATTTATGCCAGCCAGCCAGACGCAGACGCGCCGAGACAGAACTTAATGGGCCCGCTAACAGCGCGATT
TGCTGGTGACCCAATGCGACCAGATGCTCCACGCCCAGTCGCGTACCGTCTTCATGGGAGAAAATAATAC
TGTTGATGGGTGTCTGGTCAGAGACATCAAGAAATAACGCCGGAACATTAGTGCAGGCAGCTTCCACAGC
AATGGCATCCTGGTCATCCAGCGGATAGTTAATGATCAGCCCACTGACGCGTTGCGCGAGAAGATTGTGC
ACCGCCGCTTTACAGGCTTCGACGCCGCTTCGTTCTACCATCGACACCACCACGCTGGCACCCAGTTGAT
CGGCGCGAGATTTAATCGCCGCGACAATTTGCGACGGCGCGTGCAGGGCCAGACTGGAGGTGGCAACGCC
AATCAGCAACGACTGTTTGCCCGCCAGTTGTTGTGCCACGCGGTTGGGAATGTAATTCAGCTCCGCCATC
GCCGCTTCCACTTTTTCCCGCGTTTTCGCAGAAACGTGGCTGGCCTGGTTCACCACGCGGGAAACGGTCT
GATAAGAGACACCGGCATACTCTGCGACATCGTATAACGTTACTGGTTTCACATTCACCACCCTGAATTG
ACTCTCTTCCGGGCGCTATCATGCCATACCGCGAAAGGTTTTGCGCCATTCGATGGTGTCCGGGATCTCG
ACGCTCTCCCTTATGCGACTCCTGCATTAGGAAGCAGCCCAGTAGTAGGTTGAGGCCGTTGAGCACCGCC
GCCGCAAGGAATGGTGCATGCAAGGAGATGGCGCCCAACAGTCCCCCGGCCACGGGGCCTGCCACCATAC
CCACGCCGAAACAAGCGCTCATGAGCCCGAAGTGGCGAGCCCGATCTTCCCCATCGGTGATGTCGGCGAT
ATAGGCGCCAGCAACCGCACCTGTGGCGCCGGTGATGCCGGCCACGATGCGTCCGGCGTAGAGGATCGAG
ATCTCGATCCCGCGAAAT
Features (pLannotate 1.2.2; 22 found; start..end, strand, type, name):
      1..19      +  promoter       T7 promoter: promoter for bacteriophage T7 RNA polymerase
     20..44      +  protein_bind   lac operator: The lac repressor binds to the lac operator to inhibit transcription in E. coli. This inhibition can be relieved by adding lactose or isopropyl-β-D-thiogalactopyranoside (IPTG). lac repressor encoded by lacI
     59..81      +  RBS            RBS: efficient ribosome binding site from bacteriophage T7 gene 10 (Olins and Rangwala, 1989)
    100..116     +  CDS            capTEV™ (fragment): composite tag for in vivo biotinylation, TEV protease cleavage, and 6xHis tagging
    127..144     +  CDS            thrombin site: thrombin recognition and cleavage site
    193..924     +  CDS            pcn3: PCNA3_SACS2 - Also known as pcnA-1. Experimental evidence at protein level: Swiss-Prot protein existence level 1. One of the sliding clamp subunits that acts as a moving platform for DNA processing. Responsible for tethering the catalytic subunit of DNA polymerase to DNA during high-speed replication. DNA polymerase I, DNA ligase and the flap endonuclease may be constitutively associated with the PCNA heterotrimer forming a scanning complex able to couple DNA synthesis and Okazaki fragment maturation. Heterotrimer stimulates the Holliday junction resolvase Hjc. From Saccharolobus solfataricus
    934..2178    +  CDS            camC: CPXA_PSEPU - Also known as cyp101. Experimental evidence at protein level: Swiss-Prot protein existence level 1. Involved in a camphor oxidation system. From Pseudomonas putida (Arthrobacter siderocapsulatus).
   2228..2245    +  CDS            9xHis (fragment): 9xHis affinity tag
   2255..2304    +  CDS            SET1 (fragment): solubility-enhancement tag derived from T7 phage gene 10B
   2312..2359    +  terminator     T7 terminator: transcription terminator for bacteriophage T7 RNA polymerase
   2396..2824    +  rep_origin     f1 ori (sequence partly withheld): f1 bacteriophage origin of replication; arrow indicates direction of (+) strand synthesis
   2877..2934    +  promoter       AmpR promoter (fragment): bla
   2943..3758    -  CDS            KanR: aminoglycoside phosphotransferase; aph(3')-Ia; confers resistance to kanamycin in bacteria or G418 (Geneticin®) in eukaryotes
   3880..4468    +  rep_origin     ori: high-copy-number ColE1/pMB1/pBR322/pUC origin of replication
   4654..4793    -  misc_feature   bom: basis of mobility region from pBR322
   4895..5086    -  CDS            rop: Rop protein, which maintains plasmids at low copy number; rop
   5103..5483    +  CDS            YPB1_ECOLX: Protein predicted: Swiss-Prot protein existence level 4. From Escherichia coli.
   5555..5846    -  CDS            TcR (fragment): tetracycline efflux protein; tet; confers resistance to tetracycline
   5861..5882    -  protein_bind   CAP binding site: CAP binding activates transcription in the presence of cAMP. E. coli catabolite activator protein
   5895..6977    -  CDS            lacI: lac repressor; lacI; The lac repressor binds to the lac operator to inhibit transcription in E. coli. This inhibition can be relieved by adding lactose or isopropyl-β-D-thiogalactopyranoside (IPTG).
   6978..7055    -  promoter       lacI promoter: lacI
   7063..7342    -  CDS            TcR (fragment): tetracycline efflux protein; tet; confers resistance to tetracycline
