[The description below was written by a language model from this plasmid's Addgene catalogue record and pLannotate feature annotations shown in this document.]
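Description:
pS3C is a bacterial expression plasmid built on the pET-28b(+) backbone for producing a fusion of Sulfolobus (Saccharolobus) solfataricus PCNA3 and Pseudomonas putida cytochrome P450cam (CYP101A1, camC) in E. coli. It is selected with kanamycin through the aph(3')-Ia KanR gene. Replication relies on a pBR322/ColE1-type origin accompanied by the bom region and the rop gene, consistent with the low copy number listed in the record. An f1 origin is also present. The short tetracycline-resistance and AmpR-promoter fragments in the annotation appear to be backbone remnants or homology hits rather than functional markers.

The roughly 2 kb insert sits between the NdeI and BamHI sites, downstream of a T7 promoter with an adjacent lac operator and the T7 gene 10 ribosome binding site, and is followed by the T7 terminator. The plasmid carries lacI, so transcription is repressed until IPTG induction in a host that supplies T7 RNA polymerase. The reading frame begins with the backbone-encoded N-terminal His6 tag and thrombin cleavage site, continues through the pcn3 coding sequence, and runs after a short junction into camC. A His-tag fragment annotated downstream of the insert corresponds to the vector's optional C-terminal tag; the record lists only the N-terminal tag, and does not say whether the downstream one is translated.

PCNA3 is one subunit of the archaeal heterotrimeric sliding clamp. Judging from the associated publication title, the subunit serves as a scaffold for assembling artificial multienzyme complexes, here bringing the camphor-oxidising P450 into such a complex. The record does not describe the partner constructs.
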