Addgene plasmid #108211: pS3C
Purpose: Expresses SsoPCNA3-CYP101A1 fusion protein in E. coli
Depositing lab: Teruyuki Nagamune. Depositing organization: The University of Tokyo. Publication: A Stable Artificial Multienzymatic Complex Using a Heterotrimeric Protein From Metallosphaera sedula. Iwata F, Hirakawa H, Nagamune T. Biotechnol J. 2018 Nov;13(11):e1700662. doi: 10.1002/biot.201700662. Epub 2018 Apr 30. PubMed 29663675.
Backbone
  Vector backbone: pET-28b(+)
  Backbone manufacturer: Merck Millipore
  Backbone size w/o insert (bp): 5330
  Total vector size (bp): 7367
  Vector type: Bacterial Expression
Growth in bacteria
  Bacterial resistance: Kanamycin, 50 μg/mL
  Growth temperature: 37°C
  Growth strain: DH5alpha
  Growth instructions: Supplement with 1% glucose is recommended to suppress leaky expression.
  Copy number: Low Copy
Gene/Insert
  Gene/Insert name: SsoPCNA3-CYP101A1 fusion protein
  Species: Synthetic; Pseudomonas putida, Sulfolobus solfataricus P2
  Insert size (bp): 2040
  Promoter: T7 promoter
  Tag / fusion protein: His6 tag (N terminal on backbone)
  Cloning method: Restriction Enzyme; 5′ cloning site NdeI (not destroyed); 3′ cloning site BamHI (not destroyed)
  Sequencing primers: 5′ T7; 3′ T7 Terminal
Terms and licenses: Academic/Nonprofit Terms; Industry Terms: Not Available to Industry
How to cite: pS3C was a gift from Teruyuki Nagamune (Addgene plasmid # 108211 ; http://n2t.net/addgene:108211 ; RRID:Addgene_108211)
